Addgene plasmid #223465: pEY118
Purpose: ser-2(prom3) fluorescent neural reporter driving nuclear mNeptune2.5 expression (refer to NeuroPAL paper for expression)
Depositing lab: Oliver Hobert & Eviatar Yemini. Depositing organization: Columbia University. Publication: NeuroPAL: A Multicolor Atlas for Whole-Brain Neuronal Identification in C. elegans. Yemini E, Lin A, Nejatbakhsh A, Varol E, Sun R, Mena GE, Samuel ADT, Paninski L, Venkatachalam V, Hobert O. Cell. 2021 Jan 7;184(1):272-288.e11. doi: 10.1016/j.cell.2020.12.012. Epub 2020 Dec 29. PubMed 33378642.
Backbone
  Vector backbone: pPD95.62
  Vector type: Worm Expression
Growth in bacteria
  Bacterial resistance: Ampicillin, 100 μg/mL
  Growth temperature: 37°C
  Growth strain: DH5alpha
  Copy number: Unknown
Gene/Insert
  Gene/Insert name: ser-2(prom3)
  Species: C. elegans (nematode)
  Entrez Gene: ser-2
  Cloning method: Gibson Cloning
Terms and licenses: Academic/Nonprofit Terms; Industry Terms: Not Available to Industry
How to cite: pEY118 was a gift from Oliver Hobert & Eviatar Yemini (Addgene plasmid # 223465 ; http://n2t.net/addgene:223465 ; RRID:Addgene_223465)
