[The description below was written by a language model from this plasmid's Addgene catalogue record and pLannotate feature annotations shown in this document.]
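Description:
pEY118 is a C. elegans expression plasmid built on the pPD95.62 backbone, one of the standard worm reporter vectors. It is an 8,773 nt construct assembled by Gibson cloning. In E. coli it is maintained through a high-copy ColE1/pUC-type origin and selected with ampicillin via the β-lactamase gene and its native promoter. The feature table also picks up backbone remnants typical of pUC-derived vectors: fragments of the multiple cloning site, lacZα, lacI, rop and bom, plus the lac promoter, operator and CAP binding site. None of these has a role in the worm reporter function.

The payload is a transcriptional reporter in which a regulatory fragment of the serotonin/tyramine receptor gene ser-2, designated ser-2(prom3), drives the far-red fluorescent protein mNeptune2.5. The promoter itself is not annotated, but a large unannotated stretch between the MCS remnant and the reporter is presumably where it lies. The mNeptune2.5 coding sequence is preceded by a short fragment matching worm-optimised GFP, likely a leftover of the parental vector's leader region. The catalogue entry says the reporter is nuclear, although no nuclear localisation signal is annotated in the table. A short downstream match to aex-5 probably reflects the 3′ flanking region carried by the backbone, though the record does not name a 3′ UTR.

The plasmid is one of the neuron-type-specific reporters used for NeuroPAL, a multicolour atlas for identifying neurons across the C. elegans nervous system. The record does not list which cells are labelled and defers to the publication for the expression pattern.
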