Features (pLannotate 1.2.2; 14 found; start..end, strand, type, name):
    152..169     -  misc_feature   MCS (fragment): pUC18/19 multiple cloning site
   4398..4416    -  CDS            lacZα (fragment): LacZα fragment of β-galactosidase; lacZ fragment
   4571..4621    +  CDS            mEGFP (fragment): monomeric enhanced GFP, optimized with synthetic introns for expression in C. elegans
   4628..5458    +  CDS            mNeptune2.5: mNeptune2.5 is a basic (constitutively fluorescent) red fluorescent protein published in 2014, derived from Entacmaea quadricolor. It is reported to be a rapidly-maturing monomer with moderate acid sensitivity.
   6055..6207    +  CDS            aex-5 (fragment): AEX5_CAEEL - Also known as kpc-3 From Caenorhabditis elegans.
   6335..6370    +  CDS            rop (fragment): Rop protein, which maintains plasmids at low copy number; rop
   6472..6571    +  misc_feature   bom (fragment): basis of mobility region from pBR322
   6669..6773    +  promoter       AmpR promoter: bla
   6774..7634    +  CDS            AmpR: β-lactamase; bla; confers resistance to ampicillin, carbenicillin, and related antibiotics
   7805..8393    +  rep_origin     ori: high-copy-number ColE1/pMB1/pBR322/pUC origin of replication
   8576..8668    +  CDS            lacI (fragment): lac repressor; lacI; The lac repressor binds to the lac operator to inhibit transcription in E. coli. This inhibition can be relieved by adding lactose or isopropyl-β-D-thiogalactopyranoside (IPTG).
   8681..8702    +  protein_bind   CAP binding site: CAP binding activates transcription in the presence of cAMP. E. coli catabolite activator protein
   8717..8747    +  promoter       lac promoter: promoter for the E. coli lac operon
   8755..8771    +  protein_bind   lac operator: The lac repressor binds to the lac operator to inhibit transcription in E. coli. This inhibition can be relieved by adding lactose or isopropyl-β-D-thiogalactopyranoside (IPTG). lac repressor encoded by lacI
>Addgene plasmid #223465 | pEY118 | addgene full sequence | sequence record 441738 | Addgene NGS Result
TCACACAGGAAACAGCTATGACCATGATTACGCCAAGCTGTAAGTTTAAACATGATCTTACTAACTAACT
ATTCTCATTTAAATTTTCAGAGCTTAAAAATGGCTGAAATCACTCACAACGATGGATACGCTAACAACTT
GGAAATGAAATAAGCTTGCATGCCTGCAGCATGCTTGTTCTAGTGATCAAAATTGTCACTTATAAAGTAA
AAGTTTAGTAAATTAACTGCTAAAGAATATAAAGCTAACACAGCAAAACATGTGAATGATCCAACGATAA
TCACCACCCACAACATAGCTTTGAGTTGATTATTTGAGTTTTTAAATCAAAATCGTCTTTTTAAAACAGG
ATAAACCCGACGAAATTCAAAAAATTCCCAGAAAGTGAAAAAAAATCAAGCAAGTATGTGTCTTTGATTT
TTGTAGTTTTTTTTTACAAATTTCAAAAGATCTAGTATCCTAAATTATACCGTATATTCCCTATTAGTAT
CGCCCCCCTCACTCGACTTATCGTTTATATCTTGGTTGTCTTTGATCATATTTTAAAAATTCAAACGACA
AAATCTTTTTCAAATCTATCGTTATGCTCTGGTTTTTGAAGATATCAAAAATCTTCTGAAACCGCTGAAA
TATTAGCCGACAAAGTCGATTAATGGGGGGCCATAATAATAGGGAATAGTGTTTTTCCCATATTCCCTAA
TTGTTTTCCAAATATCAATTTTCACAGTTTTAATTTAATTGCGCTTACTACATAGTTTTAACTAAGTTTT
AATATTCGAAACTAGCTGTTACAAAAAGGTTATGAAATTACATTTTCAGACGATTTCTGAATTTTTAAAC
ATTCAAAAGGTCTTGCTATATTGTTTGATCCAAATAAACAAAAAGCCTGTACAAGAAACATATCTTATTT
CATCATAAATAATGTTGTTCTATTTTGAAATAATTACATAATTAAGTTGAAAAATTGTCAGAAGCCGGAA
AAAAACACGAATCGACTTTCCCAGCAAGAATATCAGAAAACCTGTTGAGCAAAAAAAACAATCTCGTTGT
TGAAAAAACCAGATAGCTGGAAGAAATTGAAAATAAAAAGACAACACACATATATACTAAAAACATGAGG
CAAAAGAACTGTCTATTGAAACACGAAACGAGGAGAAAAAAAAAAAATAAAAACGGCCTTGTGATTGTTC
AGTTGAGTTTTGTTTCACACGGTTTTTACGATCAATGCAAAGAAAAAAAAAGGATTCAATAATGGTGGAA
GAAATATTCGTGGAAGTACAACTATGTACTACAACTTATGAATTTGAATTTCATTCCCGAAAATTTGTCG
GAAAATTGTGTAAAAGGGGTCATATAGATAATAACCGATGTGGGGGGAGAAAGGATGAAGAAGTGGTGGG
AGGCAAAACAAAGATGAATCCGAAAAGGATGCAGCAATTCAGAACAGATGCATCCCGGAAAATGAAAACG
AAGGTCATCGCTATTTCTTACCTTTTCACCAAAATCTTTCTTCTTCACTGATCCAGGGTCAGAAATTTGA
AATTTTGAAGGACAACAGTGTTGCCATAGCAGGAACTGGGGGCTGGGGCTGGGGGGAGAAAATTTATTTC
TCACGTCGTTTTTCTCAACCTTCTTCAGTCTCCTAGATATCTCCTAGAAACCTTTGAGTTATACGAGTGA
AGAGACGGAAAAGCCACAGAATAAGGGAAAAATGTAAGTAAGAGTGGTGGAGAGCCAAGGAAATGTGACA
AATTAATAACACGACGGCCTACAACTCACTTTGTTATAATAATTTTAATTTGAAATCTTCTTTCTTGCAA
AAAGAGTACTAGTGAAGGACGGATGAAGAACGATGGAATACTTGAAAATCTGCTCAGATCTTCTTCTTTC
CTCCTCGAAATTAGAGTTAATCCAAAAGATAAACAGTTGTAAGTGGTGTGTGAATCTTCAAGAGAGCCGG
AGATGACAGTCTCAGAGGTGAGTCACTGTTTTTTTTTGTTGGATTGTGCTGGGCTTAGCTGCTAGCCGGA
TGTAAGAATATTGAAAAAATGAATATAAAAAGTTTAATGATATAAACCGGTAGCGAGATGATATATAAGT
TCAGATGTGTTGATAAATAGGGTTTTTCGTTTAAATGTACTGATAATTATTGAAAATTTTAAATTTTCTA
GAAAATCAGTTCAAAAAATTTTGATTTTGTAATAACAAAAAAGTTCAGTCAAACGTTCAGGCAGTTGCCA
TGAGTTTAGTAAAGCTAGACTTTTTGAGAACATTTTTTGTTGAAATAATTGTTTTAATTTTAAAATGTTT
AGTTCAAATAACTAGAACATACATAAGTAGAACATAAAATTTGAATAAAATTGTCGTCTTCCAAAATTGT
AAAATTATATTGCAAAAACTGTGTAACTCAAACTGCTGATCAAAATATTTATTGAAGTTTAACAGAGTTT
AAAACACAAAATTATAGTGAAGAAATGCACAGAAAATGCATCCAAACTCAATTATTTCCTAGAATGAAGA
ATTTTAAAAATGATGTTATAACAAAATTCTTTTCAATTCAAAAACTAGATTGTATTTACAACGTCGGAAT
GATTAAAACACATTTAGAATATAAAATTCTTAAAATAAATTAAAATTTTGTGGACTGGACTTTTTGGAGA
CTTGGCGAATTATGGTTATTCCGAAACGCTGTCGACTTCAACTGTAGGCGAAATACACGCGCGCGGAACT
CGTAAGATGTCGGCGGCCTTATATTGGGTGGGGTCCCGATTTTTGCCTTTTTCCCGTGAGTGGACGAGCA
AAATTCGGGGCTTCTTTGGGCGTACACGCCAAGCAGTTTTATTATTTTGAGTGTATAGCTCTTAAAAAAC
TGTAAAAATGTGTTTGAAAAAGATATGCTATGAATTTTGATCATTTTATCCACTGTACTGAAACTCGAAC
ATAAAAACCAAAATTATACGAAAAAATCGTTTGGAGACGGCGATTCTAACTTTTGGTGATGAAAAACTTA
TCGAAATGTTACATTTCGAATCTTTGATATCAGAAAAAAAGTCACTGATCATCTTCTGAAATAAATTAAC
AAGAAAGTATTCCTCTAGTATCAAAATGTCTCTAGTGGCTTTCTCAAAGACATTAATCCCCATATCTCAT
AGTTCAGACGAACTTTCCACAGTAAACAATACTAGACGTTCAGAATATGAAATTTAATCATGTTTTATAT
GAAAAAAGTTGCTCCATTCAATTTTAATACTCGACAAAAAAGGAACCAAGTTCCTTAGTGCAAAAATTCC
AAAAATCTAAAACAGGTTCCACTGAGCTTTGGCAAAATGATTAGAAGAGCATTTCAATGCTCTTCTAATA
TGTTTCTAGGTGTTATTTTTTTTCTCAATTTTTTTTTGTAACTTTCTTGTTTTAGCAACAACAAAAATTA
TTTCATTTGAAATTACAGAAACAGAAATTCTCAAAATGCTGTTTCCAAAAATCAGGTATAATTTGTTCAC
ACAATTAATAATGTTTCTAGAAAATAGTTTTATTTTGACGCAACTAAGAAACATAAAAACATCTTTTAAT
CAGTCAGTTTTAATCAGGGGCAGATAGCTCAGCCGGTAGCGCTGGCCGCTAGCAATCTGGAGGTCACGAG
TTCAAGTCCCGCCTCACCCCCTATGCTCACCCATCATCTATTAGGAAGTGGAGCAATCCCCAACTAGATT
ATCGGCCACAGTCCCCGGCTAGGACGTGGCTTAAATTACAGCTCAGTGGGAGCACCACCAGGCAGTGTAC
CTGAATCCCAGATCCGCAGTACATAGCACTTGAAGAACGGATCGTCCTTTAATCCTTTTTTTTTAAATCT
CGTTTCAAAATTATTTTAAACCCATTTTTTTCAAATTGTTACTTGAATTCAGTGTTTCTGAATTTATTAC
AGCCATATGTGTTTTGTGATTTCTGATCCATCTCGATTCGGTTTCCACTTCTCATATCCATTTCTCAACC
CGTTTTTTTTGTATTCTACCTTTTTCCTACCAACTCATGTCAATTTCGCACAACATAACAAATCACAACG
TCTAAAAGCGAAGCAAATGAATGTAAAAGAAGGTTATCAATCAGAGTCTCCTCGGGCTCCTTCCTTTTGA
GGTTTGATGACGCGAAAAATCGGAAGGGCCTTGCGTTGTCCTCCGGCCAGTAGCAATTCATTTCGTAGAC
GTTTTTTTCCCCTGCTACATTCTGACGACAATAATATTATTTTTGTTGGCTAAATTTACTATAGCTAATT
ATTCATTTTGGCATATTTTTGTGACATCACAACACATAACCCGGGATTGGCCAAAGGACCCAAAGGTATG
TTTCGAATGATACTAACATAACATAGAACATTTTCAGGAGGACCCTTGGAGGGTACCGGTTTTCCCAGTC
ACGACGCGTGGTACCGAGCTCAGAAAAAATGACCGCTCCAAAGAAGAAACGCAAAGTACCGAGCTCAGAA
AAAATGACGGCACCTAAAAAGAAACGCAAAGTACCGGTCGCCGAGAAGACAGCCCCAAAAAAGAAGCGTA
AAGTTCCACGCGTCATGGGAGTAAGTTTAAACAGTTCGGTACTAACTAACCATACATATTTAAATTTTCA
GCGCGCTGTCTCCAAGGGAGAGGAGCTCATCAAGGAGAACATGCACACCAAGCTCTACATGGAGGGAACC
GTCAACAACCACCACTTCAAGTGCACCCACGAAGGGGAGGGCAAGCCCTACGAGGGCACCCAGACCAACA
GGATTAAGGTGGTGGAGGGAGGCCCCCTGCCGTTCGCATTCGACATCCTGGCCACCTGCTTTATGTACGG
GAGCAAGACCTTCATCAACCACACCCAAGGAATCCCAGACTTCTTCAAGCAATCCTTCGTAAGTTTAAAC
ATGATTTTACTAACTAACTAATCTGATTTAAATTTTCAGCCTGAGGGCTTCACATGGGAGAGAGTCACCA
CATACGAAGACGGGGGCGTGCTTACCGTTACCCAGGACACCAGCCTCCAGGACGGCTGCTTGATCTACAA
CGTCAAGCTCAGAGGGGTGAACTTCCCATCCAACGGCCCTGTGATGCAGAAGAAAACACTCGGCTGGGAG
GCCAGTACCGAGACCCTGTACCCCGCTGACGGCGGCCTGGAAGGCAGATGCGACATGGCCCTGAAGCTCG
TGGGCGGGGGCCACCTGCACTGCAACCTGAAGACCACATACAGATCCAAGAAACCCGCTAAGAACCTCAA
GATGCCAGGAGTAAGTTTAAACATATATATACTAACTAACCCTGATTATTTAAATTTTCAGGTCTACTTT
GTGGACCGCAGACTGGAAAGAATCAAGGAGGCCGACAATGAGACCTACGTCGAGCAGCACGAGGTGGCTG
TGGCCAGATACTGCGACCTCCCTAGCAAACTGGGGCACAAACTTAATGGCATGGACGAGCTGTACAAGTA
AGCGCCGGTCGCTACCATTACCAACTTGTCTGGTGTCAAAAATAATAGGGGCCGCTGTCATCAGAGTAAG
TTTAAACTGAGTTCTACTAACTAACGAGTAATATTTAAATTTTCAGCATCTCGCGCCCGTGCCTCTGACT
TCTAAGTCCAATTACTCTTCAACATCCCTACATGCTCTTTCTCCCTGTGCTCCCACCCCCTATTTTTGTT
ATTATCAAAAAACTTCTCTTAATTTCTTTGTTTTTTAGCTTCTTTTAAGTCACCTCTAACAATGAAATTG
TGTAGATTCAAAAATAGAATTAATTCGTAATAAAAAGTCGAAAAAAATTGTGCTCCCTCCCCCCATTAAT
AATAATTCTATCCCAAAATCTACACAATGTTCTGTGTACACTTCTTATGTTTTTTACTTCTGATAAATTT
TTTTGAAACATCATAGAAAAAACCGCACACAAAATACCTTATCATATGTTACGTTTCAGTTTATGACCGC
AATTTTTATTTCTTCGCACGTCTGGGCCTCTCATGACGTCAAATCATGCTCATCGTGAAAAAGTTTTGGA
GTATTTTTGGAATTTTTCAATCAAGTGAAAGTTTATGAAATTAATTTTCCTGCTTTTGCTTTTTGGGGTT
TCCCCTATTGTTTGTCAAGATTTCGAGGACGGCGTTTTTCTTGCTAAAATCACAAGTATTGATGAGCACG
ATGCAAGAAAGATCGGAAGAAGGTTTGGGTTTGAGGCTCAGTGGAAGGTGAGTAGAAGTTGATAATTTGA
AAGTGGAGTAGTGTCTATGGGGTTTTTGCCTTAAATGACAGAATACATTCCCAATATACCAAACATAACT
GTTTCCTACTAGTCGGCCGTACGGGCCCTTTCGTCTCGCGCGTTTCGGTGATGACGGTGAAAACCTCTGA
CACATGCAGCTCCCGGAGACGGTCACAGCTTGTCTGTAAGCGGATGCCGGGAGCAGACAAGCCCGTCAGG
GCGCGTCAGCGGGTGTTGGCGGGTGTCGGGGCTGGCTTAACTATGCGGCATCAGAGCAGATTGTACTGAG
AGTGCACCATATGCGGTGTGAAATACCGCACAGATGCGTAAGGAGAAAATACCGCATCAGGCGGCCTTAA
GGGCCTCGTGATACGCCTATTTTTATAGGTTAATGTCATGATAATAATGGTTTCTTAGACGTCAGGTGGC
ACTTTTCGGGGAAATGTGCGCGGAACCCCTATTTGTTTATTTTTCTAAATACATTCAAATATGTATCCGC
TCATGAGACAATAACCCTGATAAATGCTTCAATAATATTGAAAAAGGAAGAGTATGAGTATTCAACATTT
CCGTGTCGCCCTTATTCCCTTTTTTGCGGCATTTTGCCTTCCTGTTTTTGCTCACCCAGAAACGCTGGTG
AAAGTAAAAGATGCTGAAGATCAGTTGGGTGCACGAGTGGGTTACATCGAACTGGATCTCAACAGCGGTA
AGATCCTTGAGAGTTTTCGCCCCGAAGAACGTTTTCCAATGATGAGCACTTTTAAAGTTCTGCTATGTGG
CGCGGTATTATCCCGTATTGACGCCGGGCAAGAGCAACTCGGTCGCCGCATACACTATTCTCAGAATGAC
TTGGTTGAGTACTCACCAGTCACAGAAAAGCATCTTACGGATGGCATGACAGTAAGAGAATTATGCAGTG
CTGCCATAACCATGAGTGATAACACTGCGGCCAACTTACTTCTGACAACGATCGGAGGACCGAAGGAGCT
AACCGCTTTTTTGCACAACATGGGGGATCATGTAACTCGCCTTGATCGTTGGGAACCGGAGCTGAATGAA
GCCATACCAAACGACGAGCGTGACACCACGATGCCTGTAGCAATGGCAACAACGTTGCGCAAACTATTAA
CTGGCGAACTACTTACTCTAGCTTCCCGGCAACAATTAATAGACTGGATGGAGGCGGATAAAGTTGCAGG
ACCACTTCTGCGCTCGGCCCTTCCGGCTGGCTGGTTTATTGCTGATAAATCTGGAGCCGGTGAGCGTGGG
TCTCGCGGTATCATTGCAGCACTGGGGCCAGATGGTAAGCCCTCCCGTATCGTAGTTATCTACACGACGG
GGAGTCAGGCAACTATGGATGAACGAAATAGACAGATCGCTGAGATAGGTGCCTCACTGATTAAGCATTG
GTAACTGTCAGACCAAGTTTACTCATATATACTTTAGATTGATTTAAAACTTCATTTTTAATTTAAAAGG
ATCTAGGTGAAGATCCTTTTTGATAATCTCATGACCAAAATCCCTTAACGTGAGTTTTCGTTCCACTGAG
CGTCAGACCCCGTAGAAAAGATCAAAGGATCTTCTTGAGATCCTTTTTTTCTGCGCGTAATCTGCTGCTT
GCAAACAAAAAAACCACCGCTACCAGCGGTGGTTTGTTTGCCGGATCAAGAGCTACCAACTCTTTTTCCG
AAGGTAACTGGCTTCAGCAGAGCGCAGATACCAAATACTGTTCTTCTAGTGTAGCCGTAGTTAGGCCACC
ACTTCAAGAACTCTGTAGCACCGCCTACATACCTCGCTCTGCTAATCCTGTTACCAGTGGCTGCTGCCAG
TGGCGATAAGTCGTGTCTTACCGGGTTGGACTCAAGACGATAGTTACCGGATAAGGCGCAGCGGTCGGGC
TGAACGGGGGGTTCGTGCACACAGCCCAGCTTGGAGCGAACGACCTACACCGAACTGAGATACCTACAGC
GTGAGCTATGAGAAAGCGCCACGCTTCCCGAAGGGAGAAAGGCGGACAGGTATCCGGTAAGCGGCAGGGT
CGGAACAGGAGAGCGCACGAGGGAGCTTCCAGGGGGAAACGCCTGGTATCTTTATAGTCCTGTCGGGTTT
CGCCACCTCTGACTTGAGCGTCGATTTTTGTGATGCTCGTCAGGGGGGCGGAGCCTATGGAAAAACGCCA
GCAACGCGGCCTTTTTACGGTTCCTGGCCTTTTGCTGGCCTTTTGCTCACATGTTCTTTCCTGCGTTATC
CCCTGATTCTGTGGATAACCGTATTACCGCCTTTGAGTGAGCTGATACCGCTCGCCGCAGCCGAACGACC
GAGCGCAGCGAGTCAGTGAGCGATGAAGCGGAAGAGCGCCCAATACGCAAACCGCCTCTCCCCGCGCGTT
GGCCGATTCATTAATGCAGCTGGCACGACAGGTTTCCCGACTGGAAAGCGGGCAGTGAGCGCAACGCAAT
TAATGTGAGTTAGCTCACTCATTAGGCACCCCAGGCTTTACACTTTATGCTTCCGGCTCGTATGTTGTGT
GGAATTGTGAGCGGATAACAATT
